>Addgene plasmid #236426 | pET-30a-NSP10-SARS-CoV-2 | addgene full sequence | sequence record 473703 | Addgene NGS Result
TATTAATTTCCCCTCGTCAAAAATAAGGTTATCAAGTGAGAAATCACCATGAGTGACGACTGAATCCGGT
GAGAATGGCAAAAGTTTATGCATTTCTTTCCAGACTTGTTCAACAGGCCAGCCATTACGCTCGTCATCAA
AATCACTCGCATCAACCAAACCGTTATTCATTCGTGATTGCGCCTGAGCGAGACGAAATACGCGATCGCT
GTTAAAAGGACAATTACAAACAGGAATCGAATGCAACCGGCGCAGGAACACTGCCAGCGCATCAACAATA
TTTTCACCTGAATCAGGATATTCTTCTAATACCTGGAATGCTGTTTTCCCGGGGATCGCAGTGGTGAGTA
ACCATGCATCATCAGGAGTACGGATAAAATGCTTGATGGTCGGAAGAGGCATAAATTCCGTCAGCCAGTT
TAGTCTGACCATCTCATCTGTAACATCATTGGCAACGCTACCTTTGCCATGTTTCAGAAACAACTCTGGC
GCATCGGGCTTCCCATACAATCGATAGATTGTCGCACCTGATTGCCCGACATTATCGCGAGCCCATTTAT
ACCCATATAAATCAGCATCCATGTTGGAATTTAATCGCGGCCTAGAGCAAGACGTTTCCCGTTGAATATG
GCTCATAACACCCCTTGTATTACTGTTTATGTAAGCAGACAGTTTTATTGTTCATGACCAAAATCCCTTA
ACGTGAGTTTTCGTTCCACTGAGCGTCAGACCCCGTAGAAAAGATCAAAGGATCTTCTTGAGATCCTTTT
TTTCTGCGCGTAATCTGCTGCTTGCAAACAAAAAAACCACCGCTACCAGCGGTGGTTTGTTTGCCGGATC
AAGAGCTACCAACTCTTTTTCCGAAGGTAACTGGCTTCAGCAGAGCGCAGATACCAAATACTGTCCTTCT
AGTGTAGCCGTAGTTAGGCCACCACTTCAAGAACTCTGTAGCACCGCCTACATACCTCGCTCTGCTAATC
CTGTTACCAGTGGCTGCTGCCAGTGGCGATAAGTCGTGTCTTACCGGGTTGGACTCAAGACGATAGTTAC
CGGATAAGGCGCAGCGGTCGGGCTGAACGGGGGGTTCGTGCACACAGCCCAGCTTGGAGCGAACGACCTA
CACCGAACTGAGATACCTACAGCGTGAGCTATGAGAAAGCGCCACGCTTCCCGAAGGGAGAAAGGCGGAC
AGGTATCCGGTAAGCGGCAGGGTCGGAACAGGAGAGCGCACGAGGGAGCTTCCAGGGGGAAACGCCTGGT
ATCTTTATAGTCCTGTCGGGTTTCGCCACCTCTGACTTGAGCGTCGATTTTTGTGATGCTCGTCAGGGGG
GCGGAGCCTATGGAAAAACGCCAGCAACGCGGCCTTTTTACGGTTCCTGGCCTTTTGCTGGCCTTTTGCT
CACATGTTCTTTCCTGCGTTATCCCCTGATTCTGTGGATAACCGTATTACCGCCTTTGAGTGAGCTGATA
CCGCTCGCCGCAGCCGAACGACCGAGCGCAGCGAGTCAGTGAGCGAGGAAGCGGAAGAGCGCCTGATGCG
GTATTTTCTCCTTACGCATCTGTGCGGTATTTCACACCGCAATGGTGCACTCTCAGTACAATCTGCTCTG
ATGCCGCATAGTTAAGCCAGTATACACTCCGCTATCGCTACGTGACTGGGTCATGGCTGCGCCCCGACAC
CCGCCAACACCCGCTGACGCGCCCTGACGGGCTTGTCTGCTCCCGGCATCCGCTTACAGACAAGCTGTGA
CCGTCTCCGGGAGCTGCATGTGTCAGAGGTTTTCACCGTCATCACCGAAACGCGCGAGGCAGCTGCGGTA
AAGCTCATCAGCGTGGTCGTGAAGCGATTCACAGATGTCTGCCTGTTCATCCGCGTCCAGCTCGTTGAGT
TTCTCCAGAAGCGTTAATGTCTGGCTTCTGATAAAGCGGGCCATGTTAAGGGCGGTTTTTTCCTGTTTGG
TCACTGATGCCTCCGTGTAAGGGGGATTTCTGTTCATGGGGGTAATGATACCGATGAAACGAGAGAGGAT
GCTCACGATACGGGTTACTGATGATGAACATGCCCGGTTACTGGAACGTTGTGAGGGTAAACAACTGGCG
GTATGGATGCGGCGGGACCAGAGAAAAATCACTCAGGGTCAATGCCAGCGCTTCGTTAATACAGATGTAG
GTGTTCCACAGGGTAGCCAGCAGCATCCTGCGATGCAGATCCGGAACATAATGGTGCAGGGCGCTGACTT
CCGCGTTTCCAGACTTTACGAAACACGGAAACCGAAGACCATTCATGTTGTTGCTCAGGTCGCAGACGTT
TTGCAGCAGCAGTCGCTTCACGTTCGCTCGCGTATCGGTGATTCATTCTGCTAACCAGTAAGGCAACCCC
GCCAGCCTAGCCGGGTCCTCAACGACAGGAGCACGATCATGCGCACCCGTGGGGCCGCCATGCCGGCGAT
AATGGCCTGCTTCTCGCCGAAACGTTTGGTGGCGGGACCAGTGACGAAGGCTTGAGCGAGGGCGTGCAAG
ATTCCGAATACCGCAAGCGACAGGCCGATCATCGTCGCGCTCCAGCGAAAGCGGTCCTCGCCGAAAATGA
CCCAGAGCGCTGCCGGCACCTGTCCTACGAGTTGCATGATAAAGAAGACAGTCATAAGTGCGGCGACGAT
AGTCATGCCCCGCGCCCACCGGAAGGAGCTGACTGGGTTGAAGGCTCTCAAGGGCATCGGTCGAGATCCC
GGTGCCTAATGAGTGAGCTAACTTACATTAATTGCGTTGCGCTCACTGCCCGCTTTCCAGTCGGGAAACC
TGTCGTGCCAGCTGCATTAATGAATCGGCCAACGCGCGGGGAGAGGCGGTTTGCGTATTGGGCGCCAGGG
TGGTTTTTCTTTTCACCAGTGAGACGGGCAACAGCTGATTGCCCTTCACCGCCTGGCCCTGAGAGAGTTG
CAGCAAGCGGTCCACGCTGGTTTGCCCCAGCAGGCGAAAATCCTGTTTGATGGTGGTTAACGGCGGGATA
TAACATGAGCTGTCTTCGGTATCGTCGTATCCCACTACCGAGATGTCCGCACCAACGCGCAGCCCGGACT
CGGTAATGGCGCGCATTGCGCCCAGCGCCATCTGATCGTTGGCAACCAGCATCGCAGTGGGAACGATGCC
CTCATTCAGCATTTGCATGGTTTGTTGAAAACCGGACATGGCACTCCAGTCGCCTTCCCGTTCCGCTATC
GGCTGAATTTGATTGCGAGTGAGATATTTATGCCAGCCAGCCAGACGCAGACGCGCCGAGACAGAACTTA
ATGGGCCCGCTAACAGCGCGATTTGCTGGTGACCCAATGCGACCAGATGCTCCACGCCCAGTCGCGTACC
GTCTTCATGGGAGAAAATAATACTGTTGATGGGTGTCTGGTCAGAGACATCAAGAAATAACGCCGGAACA
TTAGTGCAGGCAGCTTCCACAGCAATGGCATCCTGGTCATCCAGCGGATAGTTAATGATCAGCCCACTGA
CGCGTTGCGCGAGAAGATTGTGCACCGCCGCTTTACAGGCTTCGACGCCGCTTCGTTCTACCATCGACAC
CACCACGCTGGCACCCAGTTGATCGGCGCGAGATTTAATCGCCGCGACAATTTGCGACGGCGCGTGCAGG
GCCAGACTGGAGGTGGCAACGCCAATCAGCAACGACTGTTTGCCCGCCAGTTGTTGTGCCACGCGGTTGG
GAATGTAATTCAGCTCCGCCATCGCCGCTTCCACTTTTTCCCGCGTTTTCGCAGAAACGTGGCTGGCCTG
GTTCACCACGCGGGAAACGGTCTGATAAGAGACACCGGCATACTCTGCGACATCGTATAACGTTACTGGT
TTCACATTCACCACCCTGAATTGACTCTCTTCCGGGCGCTATCATGCCATACCGCGAAAGGTTTTGCGCC
ATTCGATGGTGTCCGGGATCTCGACGCTCTCCCTTATGCGACTCCTGCATTAGGAAGCAGCCCAGTAGTA
GGTTGAGGCCGTTGAGCACCGCCGCCGCAAGGAATGGTGCATGCAAGGAGATGGCGCCCAACAGTCCCCC
GGCCACGGGGCCTGCCACCATACCCACGCCGAAACAAGCGCTCATGAGCCCGAAGTGGCGAGCCCGATCT
TCCCCATCGGTGATGTCGGCGATATAGGCGCCAGCAACCGCACCTGTGGCGCCGGTGATGCCGGCCACGA
TGCGTCCGGCGTAGAGGATCGAGATCGATCTCGATCCCGCGAAATTAATACGACTCACTATAGGGGAATT
GTGAGCGGATAACAATTCCCCTCTAGAAATAATTTTGTTTAACTTTAAGAAGGAGATATACATATG
[417 nt withheld, positions 4337-4753]
GGCGGCGGCTCAGGCGGCGGCTCACACCACCACCACCATCATTAATGAAAGCTTGCGGCCGCACTCGAGC
ACCACCACCACCACCACTGAGATCCGGCTGCTAACAAAGCCCGAAAGGAAGCTGAGTTGGCTGCTGCCAC
CGCTGAGCAATAACTAGCATAACCCCTTGGGGCCTCTAAACGGGTCTTGAGGGGTTTTTTGCTGAAAGGA
GGAACTATATCCGGATTGGCGAATGGG
[124 nt withheld, positions 4991-5114]
C
[91 nt withheld, positions 5116-5206]
A
[49 nt withheld, positions 5208-5256]
CCTTTGACGTTGGAGTCCACGTTCTTT
[37 nt withheld, positions 5284-5320]
ACCCTATCTCGGTCTATTCTTTTGATTTATAAGGGATTTTGCCGATTTCGGCCTATTGGTTAAAAAATGA
GCTGATTTAACAAAAATTTAACGCGAATTTTAACAAAATATTAACGCTTACAATTTAGGTGGCACTTTTC
GGGGAAATGTGCGCGGAACCCCTATTTGTTTATTTTTCTAAATACATTCAAATATGTATCCGCTCATGAA
TTAATTCTTAGAAAAACTCATCGAGCATCAAATGAAACTGCAATTTATTCATATCAGGATTATCAATACC
ATATTTTTGAAAAAGCCGTTTCTGTAATGAAGGAGAAAACTCACCGAGGCAGTTCCATAGGATGGCAAGA
TCCTGGTATCGGTCTGCGATTCCGACTCGTCCAACATCAATACAACC
Features (pLannotate 1.2.2; 19 found; start..end, strand, type, name):
    758..1346    +  rep_origin     ori: high-copy-number ColE1/pMB1/pBR322/pUC origin of replication
   1532..1671    -  misc_feature   bom: basis of mobility region from pBR322
   1773..1964    -  CDS            rop: Rop protein, which maintains plasmids at low copy number; rop
   1981..2361    +  CDS            YPB1_ECOLX: Protein predicted: Swiss-Prot protein existence level 4. From Escherichia coli.
   2433..2724    -  CDS            TcR (fragment): tetracycline efflux protein; tet; confers resistance to tetracycline
   2739..2760    -  protein_bind   CAP binding site: CAP binding activates transcription in the presence of cAMP. E. coli catabolite activator protein
   2773..3855    -  CDS            lacI: lac repressor; lacI; The lac repressor binds to the lac operator to inhibit transcription in E. coli. This inhibition can be relieved by adding lactose or isopropyl-β-D-thiogalactopyranoside (IPTG).
   3856..3933    -  promoter       lacI promoter: lacI
   3941..4220    -  CDS            TcR (fragment): tetracycline efflux protein; tet; confers resistance to tetracycline
   4246..4264    +  promoter       T7 promoter: promoter for bacteriophage T7 RNA polymerase
   4265..4289    +  protein_bind   lac operator: The lac repressor binds to the lac operator to inhibit transcription in E. coli. This inhibition can be relieved by adding lactose or isopropyl-β-D-thiogalactopyranoside (IPTG). lac repressor encoded by lacI
   4304..4326    +  RBS            RBS: efficient ribosome binding site from bacteriophage T7 gene 10 (Olins and Rangwala, 1989)
   4337..4753    +  CDS            R1A_SARS2 (fragment) (sequence withheld): Experimental evidence at protein level: Swiss-Prot protein existence level 1. [Non-structural protein 10]: Plays a pivotal role in viral transcription by stimulating both nsp14 3'-5' exoribonuclease and nsp16 2'-O-methyltransferase activities. Therefore plays an essential role in viral mRNAs cap methylation. From Severe acute respiratory syndrome coronavirus 2 (2019-nCoV) (SARS-CoV-2).
   4823..4840    +  CDS            9xHis (fragment): 9xHis affinity tag
   4850..4899    +  CDS            SET1 (fragment): solubility-enhancement tag derived from T7 phage gene 10B
   4907..4954    +  terminator     T7 terminator: transcription terminator for bacteriophage T7 RNA polymerase
   4991..5419    +  rep_origin     f1 ori (sequence partly withheld): f1 bacteriophage origin of replication; arrow indicates direction of (+) strand synthesis
   5472..5529    +  promoter       AmpR promoter (fragment): bla
   5538..636     -  CDS            KanR (across the origin): aminoglycoside phosphotransferase; aph(3')-Ia; confers resistance to kanamycin in bacteria or G418 (Geneticin®) in eukaryotes
