[The description below was written by a language model from this plasmid's Addgene catalogue record and pLannotate feature annotations shown in this document.]
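Description:
pET-30a-NSP10-SARS-CoV-2 is a bacterial expression plasmid of about 5.7 kb, built on the pET-30a backbone, for producing the SARS-CoV-2 non-structural protein 10 (NSP10) in E. coli. It replicates from a ColE1/pBR322-type origin accompanied by the bom region and the rop gene, which is consistent with its catalogue listing as low copy. Selection is by kanamycin through an aminoglycoside phosphotransferase gene. An f1 phage origin is also present. Short annotated fragments of a tetracycline resistance gene and an AmpR promoter appear to be backbone remnants or similarity hits rather than functional markers.

The NSP10 coding region, a fragment of the viral ORF1ab/pp1a polyprotein, lies downstream of a T7 promoter, a lac operator and the strong T7 gene 10 ribosome binding site, and is followed by the T7 terminator. The plasmid-borne lacI gene supplies lac repressor, so transcription is held off until IPTG is added in a host that provides T7 RNA polymerase. The insert starts shortly after the ribosome binding site, which suggests that the N-terminal tags of pET-30a were not retained. A histidine tag sits downstream of the insert, annotated as a partial 9xHis match of a length consistent with the recorded C-terminal 6xHis, and allows metal-affinity purification. The cloning sites used are not recorded.

NSP10 is a cofactor that stimulates the NSP14 exoribonuclease and the NSP16 2'-O-methyltransferase. The associated work concerns the NSP14/NSP10 complex as a pan-coronavirus therapeutic target, so the recombinant protein was presumably made for biochemical study of that complex.
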