Addgene plasmid #236426: pET-30a-NSP10-SARS-CoV-2
Purpose: bacterial protein expression of NSP10
Depositing lab: Michele Pagano. Depositing organization: NYU Grossman School of Medicine. Publication: The NSP14/NSP10 RNA repair complex as a Pan-coronavirus therapeutic target. Rona G, Zeke A, Miwatani-Minter B, de Vries M, Kaur R, Schinlever A, Garcia SF, Goldberg HV, Wang H, Hinds TR, Bailly F, Zheng N, Cotelle P, Desmaele D, Landau NR, Dittmann M, Pagano M. Cell Death Differ. 2022 Feb;29(2):285-292. doi: 10.1038/s41418-021-00900-1. Epub 2021 Dec 3. PubMed 34862481.
Backbone
  Vector backbone: pET-30a
  Vector type: Bacterial Expression
Growth in bacteria
  Bacterial resistance: Kanamycin, 50 μg/mL
  Growth temperature: 37°C
  Growth strain: DH5alpha
  Copy number: Low Copy
Gene/Insert
  Gene/Insert name: NSP10
  Species: SARS-CoV-2
  Entrez Gene: ORF1ab (a.k.a. GU280_gp01)
  Tag / fusion protein: 6xHis (C terminal on insert)
  Cloning method: Restriction Enzyme; 5′ cloning site Unknown (unknown if destroyed)
Terms and licenses: Academic/Nonprofit Terms; Industry Terms: Not Available to Industry
How to cite: pET-30a-NSP10-SARS-CoV-2 was a gift from Michele Pagano (Addgene plasmid # 236426 ; http://n2t.net/addgene:236426 ; RRID:Addgene_236426)
